>Addgene plasmid #12175 | GST-cdc42 | addgene partial sequence | sequence record 18736 | 12175 with pGEX5'
TGGTTCCGCGTGGATCCCGTATGCAGACAATTAAGTGTGTTGTTGTGGGCGATGGTGCTGTTGGTAAAAC
ATGTCTCCTGATATCCTACACAACAAACAAATTTCCATCGGAATATGTACCGACTGTTTTTGACAACTAT
GCAGTCACAGTTATGATTGGTGGAGAACCATATACTCTTGGACTTTTTGATACTGCAGGGCAAGAGGATT
ATGACAGATTACGACCGCTGAGTTATCCACAAACAGATGTATTTCTAGTCTGTTTTTCAGTGGTCTCTCC
ATCTTCATTTGAAAACGTGAAAGAAAAGTGGGTGCCTGAGATAACTCACCACTGTCCAAAGACTCCTTTC
TTGCTTGTTGGGACTCAAATTGATCTCAGAGATGACCCCTCTACTATTGAGAAACTTGCCAAGAACAAAC
AGAAGCCTATCACTCCAGAGACTGCTGAAAAGCTGGCCCGTGACCTGAAGGCTGTCAAGTATGTGGAGTG
TTCTGCACTTACACAGAAAGGCCTAAAGAATGTATTTGACGAAGCAATATTGGCTGCCCTGGAGCCTCCA
GAACCGAAGAAGAGCCGCAGGTGTGTGCTGCTATGAACATCTCTCCAGAGCCCTTTCTGCACAGCTGGTG
TCGGCATCATACTAAAA
