[The description below was written by a language model from this plasmid's Addgene catalogue record.]
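Description:
GST-cdc42 is a bacterial expression plasmid built on the pGEX2T backbone (recorded as 4948 bp without insert) that carries human CDC42, the Rho-family small GTPase also known as CDC42Hs or G25K. The insert is listed at about 1600 bp and was introduced by restriction enzyme cloning, although the specific sites are not stated. The plasmid is maintained at high copy in E. coli under ampicillin selection. No feature table accompanies the record, so the details of the origin of replication, promoter and other backbone elements are not itemised. pGEX-series vectors generally use an IPTG-inducible tac promoter with a lacI repressor gene and a pBR322-type origin, but this is general knowledge about the family rather than something documented for this clone.

The coding sequence is placed downstream of the backbone-encoded glutathione S-transferase, producing a fusion protein with GST at the N terminus of Cdc42. GST allows single-step affinity capture of the fusion on glutathione resin, and pGEX2T vectors typically include a thrombin cleavage site between GST and the inserted protein so that the tag can be removed if desired. The recorded insert size is considerably longer than a Cdc42 open reading frame alone would require, which suggests that flanking untranslated cDNA sequence may be included, though the record does not say so. It also does not note any mutations, so it is presumably the wild-type form. Constructs of this kind are typically used to produce recombinant Cdc42 for biochemical work such as nucleotide loading, effector pull-down and binding assays, or in vitro reconstitution of actin regulation. The specific intended application is not given.
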