Addgene plasmid #12175: GST-cdc42
Depositing lab: Marc Kirschner. Depositing organization: Harvard Medical School.
Backbone
  Vector backbone: pGEX2T
  Backbone size w/o insert (bp): 4948
  Vector type: Bacterial Expression
Growth in bacteria
  Bacterial resistance: Ampicillin, 100 μg/mL
  Growth temperature: 37°C
  Growth strain: DH5alpha
  Copy number: High Copy
Gene/Insert
  Gene/Insert name: cdc42
  Species: H. sapiens (human)
  Insert size (bp): 1600
  GenBank ID: CAI19851
  Entrez Gene: CDC42 (a.k.a. CDC42Hs, G25K, TKS)
  Tag / fusion protein: GST (N terminal on backbone)
  Cloning method: Restriction Enzyme
  Sequencing primers: 5′ pGEX 5'
Terms and licenses: Academic/Nonprofit Terms; Industry Terms: Not Available to Industry
How to cite: GST-cdc42 was a gift from Marc Kirschner (Addgene plasmid # 12175 ; http://n2t.net/addgene:12175 ; RRID:Addgene_12175)
